Addgene plasmid #220202: pMRS-BG42-GFP
Purpose: mini-Tn7 GFP expression vector - pBG42 promoter
Depositing lab: Larry Halverson. Depositing organization: Iowa State University. Publication: Optimized CRISPR Interference System for Investigating Pseudomonas alloputida Genes Involved in Rhizosphere Microbiome Assembly. Roghair Stroud MN, Vang DX, Halverson LJ. ACS Synth Biol. 2024 Aug 20. doi: 10.1021/acssynbio.4c00312. PubMed 39163848.
Backbone
  Vector backbone: pMRS-GFP
  Vector type: Bacterial Expression, CRISPR
Growth in bacteria
  Bacterial resistance: Kanamycin and Gentamicin, 50 & 10 μg/mL
  Growth temperature: 37°C
  Growth strain: Pir1
  Copy number: High Copy
Gene/Insert
  Gene/Insert name: monomeric superfolder green fluorescent protein (alt names: msfGFP; GFP)
  Species: Synthetic
  Insert size (bp): 729
  Mutation: monomeric superfolder green fluorescent protein
  Promoter: pBG42
  Cloning method: Restriction Enzyme; 5′ cloning site Unknown (unknown if destroyed)
Terms and licenses: Academic/Nonprofit Terms; Industry Terms: Not Available to Industry
How to cite: pMRS-BG42-GFP was a gift from Larry Halverson (Addgene plasmid # 220202 ; http://n2t.net/addgene:220202 ; RRID:Addgene_220202)
