[The description below was written by a language model from this plasmid's Addgene catalogue record and pLannotate feature annotations shown in this document.]
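Description:
pMRS-BG42-GFP is a 4.2 kb mini-Tn7 delivery plasmid for placing a constitutive green fluorescent protein cassette into a bacterial chromosome. It is built on the pMRS-GFP backbone and comes from work developing a CRISPR interference toolkit for Pseudomonas alloputida. The plasmid replicates from the R6K γ origin, which depends on the pi initiator protein. It is therefore maintained only in pir-expressing E. coli such as Pir1, and it behaves as a suicide vector in recipients that lack pir. An incP oriT allows it to be mobilised by conjugation. Selection uses two markers: a kanamycin resistance gene (aphA1) on the backbone, outside the transposon ends, and a gentamicin acetyltransferase gene (aacC1) inside them.

The transposable segment lies between Tn7L and Tn7R and wraps around the numbering origin of the circular sequence. Reading from Tn7L, it contains an rrnB T1 terminator, then the gentamicin marker driven by the class 1 integron Pc promoter and flanked by FRT sites, so FLP recombinase can remove the marker after integration. Next comes the monomeric superfolder GFP coding sequence, followed by a pUC-type multiple cloning site with a short lacZα remnant and a lambda t0 terminator. The terminators at either end help insulate the cassette from transcription across the insertion junctions. The catalogue names pBG42 as the promoter driving msfGFP. It is not annotated in the feature table but presumably occupies the unannotated stretch just upstream of the GFP gene.

Tn7 transposase functions are not present on this plasmid and would have to be supplied separately. The record supports its use for fluorescent tagging of strains or as a GFP reporter target.
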