Features (pLannotate 1.2.2; 14 found; start..end, strand, type, name):
    199..906     +  CDS            Superfolder GFP: Superfolder GFP is a basic (constitutively fluorescent) green fluorescent protein published in 2005, derived from Aequorea victoria. It is reported to be a very rapidly-maturing weak dimer.
    910..966     +  misc_feature   MCS: pUC18/19 multiple cloning site
    974..998     +  CDS            lacZα (fragment): LacZα fragment of β-galactosidase; lacZ fragment
   1009..1103    +  terminator     lambda t0 terminator: transcription terminator from phage lambda
   1107..1306    +  mobile_element Tn7R (fragment): mini-Tn7 element (right end of the Tn7 transposon) Tn7
   1416..2228    +  CDS            aphA1: KKA1_ECOLX - Also known as nptI. Protein inferred from homology: Swiss-Prot protein existence level 3. Resistance to kanamycin and structurally-related aminoglycosides, including amikacin. From Escherichia coli.
   2398..2506    +  oriT           oriT: incP origin of transfer
   2528..2916    -  rep_origin     R6K γ ori: γ replication origin from E. coli plasmid R6K; requires the R6K initiator protein pi for replication
   2925..3090    +  mobile_element Tn7L: mini-Tn7 element (left end of the Tn7 transposon) Tn7
   3104..3190    -  terminator     rrnB T1 terminator: Escherichia coli rrnB; transcription terminator T1 from the E. coli rrnB gene
   3239..3272    +  protein_bind   FRT (minimal): supports FLP-mediated excision but not integration (Turan and Bode, 2011) FLP recombinase from the Saccharomyces cerevisiae 2μ plasmid
   3402..3935    -  CDS            GmR: gentamycin acetyltransferase; aacC1; confers resistance to gentamycin
   4124..4152    -  promoter       Pc promoter: intI1 (promoter lies within the coding sequence); class 1 integron promoter
   4193..4240    +  protein_bind   FRT: FLP-mediated recombination occurs in the 8-bp core sequence TCTAGAAA (Turan and Bode, 2011). FLP recombinase from the Saccharomyces cerevisiae 2μ plasmid
>Addgene plasmid #220202 | pMRS-BG42-GFP | addgene full sequence | sequence record 446711 | Addgene NGS Result
AGAGCGCTTTTGAAGCTAATTCGATCATGCATGAGCGACGTCTTAATTAAGCCCATTGACAAGGCTCTCG
CGGCCAGGTATAATTGCACGACCTAGGGCCCAAGTTCACTTAAAAAGGAGATCAACAATGAAAGCAATTT
TCGTACTGAAACATCTTAATCATGCTAAGGAGGTTTTCTAATGATCATGGGAATTCATAAAGGTGAAGAA
CTGTTCACCGGTGTTGTTCCGATCCTGGTTGAACTGGATGGTGATGTTAACGGCCACAAATTCTCTGTTC
GTGGTGAAGGTGAAGGTGATGCAACCAACGGTAAACTGACCCTGAAATTCATCTGCACTACCGGTAAACT
GCCGGTTCCATGGCCGACTCTGGTGACTACCCTGACCTATGGTGTTCAGTGTTTTTCTCGTTACCCGGAT
CACATGAAGCAGCATGATTTCTTCAAATCTGCAATGCCGGAAGGTTATGTACAGGAGCGCACCATTTCTT
TCAAAGACGATGGCACCTACAAAACCCGTGCAGAGGTTAAATTTGAAGGTGATACTCTGGTGAACCGTAT
TGAACTGAAAGGCATTGATTTCAAAGAGGACGGCAACATCCTGGGCCACAAACTGGAATATAACTTCAAC
TCCCATAACGTTTACATCACCGCAGACAAACAGAAGAACGGTATCAAAGCTAACTTCAAAATTCGCCATA
ACGTTGAAGACGGTAGCGTACAGCTGGCGGACCACTACCAGCAGAACACTCCGATCGGTGATGGTCCGGT
TCTGCTGCCGGATAACCACTACCTGTCCACCCAGTCTAAACTGTCCAAAGACCCGAACGAAAAGCGCGAC
CACATGGTGCTGCTGGAGTTCGTTACTGCAGCAGGTATCACGCACGGCATGGATGAACTCTACAAATAAG
AATTCGAGCTCGGTACCCGGGGATCCTCTAGAGTCGACCTGCAGGCATGCAAGCTTGCGGCCGCGTCGTG
ACTGGGAAAACCCTGGCGACTAGTCTTGGACTCCTGTTGATAGATCCAGTAATGACCTCAGAACTCCATC
TGGATTTGTTCAGAACGCTCGGTTGCCGCCGGGCGTTTTTTATTGGTGAGAATCCAGCCACGCCCCTCTT
TAATACGACGGGCAATTTGCACTTCAGAAAATGAAGAGTTTGCTTTAGCCATAACAAAAGTCCAGTATGC
TTTTTCACAGCATAACTGGACTGATTTCAGTTTACAACTATTCTGTCTAGTTTAAGACTTTATTGTCATA
GTTTAGATCTATTTTGTTCAGTTTAAGACTTTATTGTCCGCCCACAATTTAAATTTGTGTCTCAAAATCT
CTGATGTTACATTGCACAAGATAAAAATATATCATCATGAACAATAAAACTGTCTGCTTACATAAACAGT
AATACAAGGGGTGTTATGAGCCATATTCAGCGTGAAACGAGCTGTAGCCATCCGCGTCTGAACAGCAACA
TGGATGCGGATCTGTATGGCTATAAATGGGCGCGTGATAACGTGGGTCAGAGCGGCGCGACCATTTATCG
TCTGTATGGCAAACCGGATGCGCCGGAACTGTTTCTGAAACATGGCAAAGGCAGCGTGGCGAACGATGTG
ACCGATGAAATGGTGCGTCTGAACTGGCTGACCGAATTTATGCCGCTGCCGACCATTAAACATTTTATTC
GCACCCCGGATGATGCGTGGCTGCTGACCACCGCGATTCCGGGCAAAACCGCGTTTCAGGTGCTGGAAGA
ATATCCGGATAGCGGCGAAAACATTGTGGATGCGCTGGCCGTGTTTCTGCGTCGTCTGCATAGCATTCCG
GTGTGCAACTGCCCGTTTAACAGCGATCGTGTGTTTCGTCTGGCCCAGGCGCAGAGCCGTATGAACAACG
GCCTGGTGGATGCGAGCGATTTTGATGATGAACGTAACGGCTGGCCGGTGGAACAGGTGTGGAAAGAAAT
GCATAAACTGCTGCCGTTTAGCCCGGATAGCGTGGTGACCCACGGCGATTTTAGCCTGGATAACCTGATT
TTCGATGAAGGCAAACTGATTGGCTGCATTGATGTGGGCCGTGTGGGCATTGCGGATCGTTATCAGGATC
TGGCCATTCTGTGGAACTGCCTGGGCGAATTTAGCCCGAGCCTGCAAAAACGTCTGTTTCAGAAATATGG
CATTGATAATCCGGATATGAACAAACTGCAATTTCATCTGATGCTGGATGAATTTTTCTAATAATTAATT
GGACCGCGGTCCGCGCGTTGTCCTTTTCCGCTGCATAACCCTGCTTCGGGGTCATTATAGCGATTTTTTC
GGTATATCCATCCTTTTTCGCACGATATACAGGATTTTGCCAAAGGGTTCGTGTAGACTTTCCTTGGTGT
ATCCAACGGCGTCAGCCGGGCAGGATAGGTGAAGTAGGCCCACCCGCGAGCGGGTGTTCCTTCTTCACTG
TCCCTTATTCGCACCTGGCGGTGCTCAACGGGAATCCTGCTCTGCGAGGCTGGCCGTAGGCCGGCCGGCG
CGCCCCATGTCAGCCGTTAAGTGTTCCTGTGTCACTCAAAATTGCTTTGAGAGGCTCTAAGGGCTTCTCA
GTGCGTTACATCCCTGGCTTGTTGTCCACAACCGTTAAACCTTAAAGGCTTTAAAAGCCTTATATATTCT
TTTTTTTCTTATAAAACTTAAAACCTTAGAGGCTATTTAAGTTGCTGATTTATATTAATTTTATTGTTCA
AACATGAGAGCTTAGTACGTGAAACATGAGAGCTTAGTACGTTAGCCATGAGAGCTTAGTACGTTAGCCA
TGAGGGTTTAGTTCGTTAAACATGAGAGCTTAGTACGTTAAACATGAGAGCTTAGTACGTGAAACATGAG
AGCTTAGTACGTACTATCAACAGGTTGAACTGCTGATCTTCAGATCGGCGCGCCTGTGGGCGGACAAAAT
AGTTGGGAACTGGGAGGGGTGGAAATGGAGTTTTTAAGGATTATTTAGGGAAGAGTGACAAAATAGATGG
GAACTGGGTGTAGCGTCGTAAGCTAATACGAAAATTAAAAATGACAAAATAGTTTGGAACTAGATTTCAC
TTATCTGGTTTCTAGGGCGGCGGATTTGTCCTACTCAGGAGAGCGTTCACCGACAAACAACAGATAAAAC
GAAAGGCCCAGTCTTTCGACTGAGCCTTTCGTTTTATTTGATGCCGACGTCCGGACGATCGAATTGGGGA
TCTTGAAGTACCTATTCCGAAGTTCCTATTCTCTAGAAAGTATAGGAACTTCAGAGCGCTTTTGAAGCTG
ATGTGCTTAAAAACTTACTCAATGGAATTCTAGATCGAATTGGCCGCGGCGTTGTGACAATTTACCGAAC
AACTCCGCGGCCGGGAAGCCGATCTCGGCTTGAACGAATTGTTAGGTGGCGGTACTTGGGTCGATATCAA
AGTGCATCACTTCTTCCCGTATGCCCAACTTTGTATAGAGAGCCACTGCGGGATCGTCACCGTAATCTGC
TTGCACGTAGATCACATAAGCACCAAGCGCGTTGGCCTCATGCTTGAGGAGATTGATGAGCGCGGTGGCA
ATGCCCTGCCTCCGGTGCTCGCCGGAGACTGCGAGATCATAGATATAGATCTCACTACGCGGCTGCTCAA
ACTTGGGCAGAACGTAAGCCGCGAGAGCGCCAACAACCGCTTCTTGGTCGAAGGCAGCAAGCGCGATGAA
TGTCTTACTACGGAGCAAGTTCCCGAGGTAATCGGAGTCCGGCTGATGTTGGGAGTAGGTGGCTACGTCT
CCGAACTCACGACCGAAAAGATCAAGAGCAGCCCGCATGGATTTGACTTGGTCAGGGCCGAGCCTACATG
TGCGAATGATGCCCATACTTGAGCCACCTAACTTTGTTTTAGGGCGACTGCCCTGCTGCGTAACATCGTT
GCTGCTGCGTAACATCGTTGCTGCTCCATAACATCAAACATCGACCCACGGCGTAACGCGCTTGCTGCTT
GGATGCCCGAGGCATAGACTGTACAAAAAAACAGTCATAACAAGCCATGAAAACCGCCACTGCGCCGTTA
CCACCGCTGCGTTCGGTCAAGGTTCTGGACCAGTTGCGTGAGCGCATACGCTACTTGCATTACAGTTTAC
GAACCGAACAGGCTTATGTCAATCCGATCCATTGCTGTTGACAAAGGGAATCAGGGGATCTTGAAGTTCC
TATTCCGAAGTTCCTATTCTCTAGAAAGTATAGGAACTTC
